>Addgene plasmid #68900 | pMM763 | addgene full sequence | sequence record 369666 | Addgene NGS Result
GCGTATTGGGCGCCAGGGTGGTTTTTCTTTTCACCAGTGAGACGGGCAACAGCTGATTGCCCTTCACCGC
CTGGCCCTGAGAGAGTTGCAGCAAGCGGTCCACGCTGGTTTGCCCCAGCAGGCGAAAATCCTGTTTGATG
GTGGTTAACGGCGGGATATAACATGAGCTGTCCTCGGTATCGTCGTATCCCACTACCGAGATATCCGCAC
CAACGCGCAGCCCGGACTCGGTAATGGCGCGCATTGCGCCCAGCGCCATCTGATCGTTGGCAACCAGCAT
CGCAGTGGGAACGATGCCCTCATTCAGCATTTGCATGGTTTGTTGAAAACCGGACATGGCACTCCAGTCG
CCTTCCCGTTCCGCTATCGGCTGAATTTGATTGCGAGTGAGATATTTATGCCAGCCAGCCAGACGCAGAC
GCGCCGAGACAGAACTTAATGGGCCCGCTAACAGCGCGATTTGCTGGTGACCCAATGCGACCAGATGCTC
CACGCCCAGTCGCGTACCGTCCTCATGGGAGAAAATAATACTGTTGATGGGTGTCTGGTCAGAGACATCA
AGAAATAACGCCGGAACATTAGTGCAGGCAGCTTCCACAGCAATGGCATCCTGGTCATCCAGCGGATAGT
TAATGATCAGCCCACTGACGCGTTGCGCGAGAAGATTGTGCACCGCCGCTTTACAGGCTTCGACGCCGCT
TCGTTCTACCATCGACACCACCACGCTGGCACCCAGTTGATCGGCGCGAGATTTAATCGCCGCGACAATT
TGCGACGGCGCGTGCAGGGCCAGACTGGAGGTGGCAACGCCAATCAGCAACGACTGTTTGCCCGCCAGTT
GTTGTGCCACGCGGTTGGGAATGTAATTCAGCTCCGCCATCGCCGCTTCCACTTTTTCCCGCGTTTTCGC
AGAAACGTGGCTGGCCTGGTTCACCACGCGGGAAACGGTCTGATAAGAGACACCGGCATACTCTGCGACA
TCGTATAACGTTACTGGTTTCACATTCACCACTAGTGCCATATGTTAAAAACAGATTTGGAGTGCAAAGT
TACGACAAATAATTTGTTAACATACATATTTAGGCAACTTTTTCACTATATTTTCAACTAATAAAACAAA
AAAGAATGCCGACAAGTTGTGTGACGGCATCCTTTTTCTATTTCATTAGCTTATCCTACAATCTTCTTAC
CTTAATTTATAATTTATTCCTGAGTCAGATCAACTGCAAAGTATCCGCGTTTACCGGATGGGAATACACC
TGTCAGGAACAATACCTGATTCGGAGACTTAACAGCAGCTTTCATTGCTTCTTCCAGATCAAGGCTATTG
TTGCAGCCAATGCACAAATGCTGTGAAACGATCGTCAAATTGTACGCAAGATCCTTAATCATCATCTAGA
AAAAAAGCACCGACTCGGTGCCACTTTTTCAAGTTGATAACGGACTAGCCTTATTTTAACTTGCTATTTC
TAGCTCTAAAACTGCCTGATGAGGTTTTGTTTACTGCAAAGATAAGAACTTTTAGCTTTATCTTCCAAAC
TTTATCGGAAGTTTTTTTGTTCTTATGGTCAAGCAGTACTGCTGCAGGGTGCTAGGATTTTTTTGGGCGG
CCCCGCCCAAAAAAATTGCAGCCGCATTAATTCAGTCACCTCCTAGCTGACTCAAATCAATGCGTGTTTC
ATAAAGACCAGTGATGGATTGATGGATAAGAGTGGCATCTAAAACTTCTTTTGTAGACGTATATCGTTTA
CGATCAATTGTTGTATCAAAATATTTAAAAGCAGCGGGAGCTCCAAGATTCGTCAACGTAAATAAATGAA
TAATATTTTCTGCTTGTTCACGTATTGGTTTGTCTCTATGTTTGTTATATGCACTAAGAACTTTATCTAA
ATTGGCATCTGCTAAAATAACACGCTTAGAAAATTCACTGATTTGCTCAATAATCTCATCTAAATAATGC
TTATGCTGCTCCACAAACAATTGTTTTTGTTCGTTATCTTCTGGACTACCCTTCAACTTTTCATAATGAC
TAGCTAAATATAAAAAATTCACATATTTGCTTGGCAGAGCCAGCTCATTTCCTTTTTGTAATTCTCCGGC
ACTAGCCAGCATCCGTTTACGACCGTTTTCTAACTCAAAAAGACTATATTTAGGTAGTTTAATGATTAAG
TCTTTTTTAACTTCCTTATATCCTTTAGCTTCTAAAAAGTCAATCGGATTTTTTTCAAAGGAACTTCTTT
CCATAATTGTGATCCCTAGTAACTCTTTAACGGATTTTAACTTCTTCGATTTCCCTTTTTCCACCTTAGC
AACCACTAGGACTGAATAAGCTACCGTTGGACTATCAAAACCACCATATTTTTTTGGATCCCAGTCTTTT
TTACGAGCAATAAGCTTGTCCGAATTTCTTTTTGGTAAAATTGACTCCTTGGAGAATTCGCCTGTCTGTA
CTTCTGTTTTCTTGACAATATTGACTTGGGGCATGGACAATACTTTGCGCACTGTGGCAAAATCTCGCCC
TTTATCCCAGACAATTTCTCCAGTTTCCCCATTAGTTTCGATTAGAGGGCGTTTGCGAATCTCTCCATTT
GCAAGTGTAATTTCTGTTTTGAAGAAGTTCATGATATTAGAGTAAAAGAAATATTTTGCGGTTGCTTTGC
CTATTTCTTGCTCAGACTTAGCAATCATTTTACGAACATCATAAACTTTATAATCACCATAGACAAACTC
CGATTCAAGTTTTGGATATTTCTTAATCAAAGCAGTTCCAACGACGGCATTTAGATACGCATCATGGGCA
TGATGGTAATTGTTAATCTCACGTACTTTATAGAATTGGAAATCTTTTCGGAAGTCAGAAACTAATTTAG
ATTTTAAGGTAATCACTTTAACCTCTCGAATAAGTTTATCATTTTCATCGTATTTAGTATTCATGCGACT
ATCCAAAATTTGTGCCACATGCTTAGTGATTTGGCGAGTTTCAACCAATTGGCGTTTGATAAAACCAGCT
TTATCAAGTTCACTCAAACCACCACGTTCAGCTTTCGTTAAATTATCAAACTTACGTTGAGTGATTAACT
TGGCGTTTAGAAGTTGTCTCCAATAGTTTTTCATCTTTTTGACTACTTCTTCACTTGGAACGTTATCCGA
TTTACCACGATTTTTATCAGAACGCGTTAAGACCTTATTGTCTATTGAATCGTCTTTAAGGAAACTTTGT
GGAACAATGGCATCGACATCATAATCACTTAAACGATTAATATCTAATTCTTGGTCCACATACATGTCTC
TTCCATTTTGGAGATAATAGAGATAGAGCTTTTCATTTTGCAATTGAGTATTTTCAACAGGATGCTCTTT
AAGAATCTGACTTCCTAATTCTTTGATACCTTCTTCGATTCGTTTCATACGCTCTCGCGAATTTTTCTGG
CCCTTTTGAGTTGTCTGATTTTCACGTGCCATTTCAATAACGATATTTTCTGGCTTATGCCGCCCCATTA
CTTTGACCAATTCATCAACAACTTTTACAGTCTGTAAAATACCTTTTTTAATAGCAGGGCTACCAGCTAA
ATTTGCAATATGTTCATGTAAACTATCGCCTTGTCCAGACACTTGTGCTTTTTGAATGTCTTCTTTAAAT
GTCAAACTATCATCATGGATCAGCTGCATAAAATTGCGATTGGCAAAACCATCTGATTTCAAAAAATCTA
ATATTGTTTTGCCAGATTGCTTATCCCTAATACCATTAATCAATTTTCGAGACAAACGTCCCCAACCAGT
ATAACGGCGACGTTTAAGCTGTTTCATCACCTTATCATCAAAGAGGTGAGCATATGTTTTAAGTCTTTCC
TCAATCATCTCCCTATCTTCAAATAAGGTCAATGTTAAAACAATATCCTCTAAGATATCTTCATTTTCTT
CATTATCCAAAAAATCTTTATCTTTAATAATTTTTAGCAAATCATGGTAGGTACCTAATGAAGCATTAAA
TCTATCTTCAACTCCTGAAATTTCAACACTATCAAAACATTCTATTTTTTTGAAATAATCTTCTTTTAAT
TGCTTAACGGTTACTTTTCGATTTGTTTTGAAGAGTAAATCAACAATGGCTTTCTTCTGTTCACCTGAAA
GAAATGCTGGTTTTCGCATTCCTTCAGTAACATATTTGACCTTTGTCAATTCGTTATAAACCGTAAAATA
CTCATAAAGCAAACTATGTTTTGGTAGTACTTTTTCATTTGGAAGATTTTTATCAAAGTTTGTCATGCGT
TCAATAAATGATTGAGCTGAAGCACCTTTATCGACAACTTCTTCAAAATTCCATGGGGTAATTGTTTCTT
CAGACTTCCGAGTCATCCATGCAAAACGACTATTGCCACGCGCCAATGGACCAACATAATAAGGAATTCG
AAAAGTCAAGATTTTTTCAATCTTCTCACGATTGTCTTTTAAAAATGGATAAAAGTCTTCTTGTCTTCTC
AAAATAGCATGCAGCTCACCCAAGTGAATTTGATGGGGAATAGAGCCGTTGTCAAAGGTCCGTTGCTTGC
GCAGCAAATCTTCACGATTTAGTTTCACCAATAATTCCTCAGTACCATCCATTTTTTCTAAAATTGGTTT
GATAAATTTATAAAATTCTTCTTGGCTAGCTCCCCCATCAATATAACCTGCATATCCGTTTTTTGATTGA
TCAAAAAAGATTTCTTTATACTTTTCTGGAAGTTGTTGTCGAACTAAAGCTTTTAAAAGAGTCAAGTCTT
GATGATGTTCATCGTAGCGTTTAATCATTGAAGCTGATAGGGGAGCCTTAGTTATTTCAGTATTTACTCT
TAGGATATCTGAAAGTAAAATAGCATCTGATAAATTCTTAGCTGCCAAAAACAAATCAGCATATTGATCT
CCAATTTGCGCCAATAAATTATCTAAATCATCATCGTAAGTATCTTTTGAAAGCTGTAATTTAGCATCTT
CTGCCAAATCAAAATTTGATTTAAAATTAGGGGTCAAACCCAATGACAAAGCAATGAGATTCCCAAATAA
GCCATTTTTCTTCTCACCGGGGAGCTGAGCAATGAGATTTTCTAATCGTCTTGATTTACTCAATCGTGCA
GAAAGAATCGCTTTAGCATCTACTCCACTTGCGTTAATAGGGTTTTCTTCAAATAATTGATTGTAGGTTT
GTACCAACTGGATAAATAGTTTGTCCACATCACTATTATCAGGATTTAAATCTCCCTCAATCAAAAAATG
ACCACGAAACTTAATCATATGCGCTAAGGCCAAATAGATTAAGCGCAAATCCGCTTTATCAGTAGAATCT
ACCAATTTTTTTCGCAGATGATAGATAGTTGGATATTTCTCATGATAAGCAACTTCATCTACTATATTTC
CAAAAATAGGATGACGTTCATGCTTCTTGTCTTCTTCCACCAAAAAAGACTCTTCAAGTCGATGAAAGAA
ACTATCATCTACTTTCGCCATCTCATTTGAAAAAATCTCCTGTAGATAACAAATACGATTCTTCCGACGT
GTATACCTTCTACGAGCTGTCCGTTTGAGACGAGTCGCTTCCGCTGTCTCTCCACTGTCAAATAAAAGAG
CCCCTATAAGATTTTTTTTGATACTGTGGCGGTCTGTATTTCCCAGAACCTTGAACTTTTTAGACGGAAC
CTTATATTCATCAGTGATCACCGCCCATCCGACGCTATTTGTGCCGATAGCTAAGCCTATTGAGTATTTC
TTATCCATGTTTATATTATTTATATTTGTTTGACGAGAATATCTTTATTTAATTGTTATCCGCTCACAAT
TGCCGACAAAGGTAATTGTTATCCGCTCACAATTCAAATAAATAGATAGAAAAATAACAGTTTGTCGAAT
TTTCTTTGTAACCACCGACGCTAAGATGCTGGCCACGTGCTAAGGAGTGAGCTTCTCGGATTTTATTTGT
ATTTTTGCCATGCCTGATGAGGTTTTGTTTGATTATTTTTTTGCAACACTAAGTTAAGTGAATCCTCTGA
CATGGCAAAATCCTGAGCAACTTTTTGTTGCTCAGGTACTTAAAAAAAATATTTTATAATAGTGTTGCGG
AATTAAGGTAAAAGAATAAAATGGTTTTTACTCTGGAAGATTTTGTTGGCGATTGGCGTCAGACCGCGGG
TTATAATTTGGATCAAGTCCTGGAACAGGGTGGCGTAAGCTCTCTGTTCCAGAACCTGGGTGTGAGCGTG
ACGCCGATTCAGCGCATCGTTCTGTCCGGCGAGAACGGTCTGAAAATTGATATTCATGTGATCATCCCGT
ACGAAGGCCTGAGCGGTGACCAAATGGGTCAAATCGAGAAAATCTTTAAAGTCGTCTACCCAGTTGACGA
TCACCACTTCAAGGTTATCTTGCATTACGGTACGCTGGTGATTGATGGTGTGACCCCGAATATGATTGAC
TATTTCGGCCGTCCGTATGAAGGCATTGCCGTTTTTGACGGTAAAAAGATCACCGTCACCGGTACCCTGT
GGAATGGCAATAAGATTATTGACGAGCGTCTGATTAACCCGGACGGCAGCCTGCTGTTCCGCGTGACCAT
CAACGGTGTCACGGGTTGGCGTCTGTGCGAGCGCATCCTGGCATAATGAACTGCACTTGCTTTGATAATT
AATGATAAACAATCTAAAAGCACTCTAATCGTTATCGGAGTGCTTTTAGATTACTAATCAAATTGCTTCT
ACTAATTGCCTATCTTCCAGTGATGGAACCCACCGCGGTGGAGGGGAATTCCCATGTCAGCCGTTAAGTG
TTCCTGTGTCACTCAAAATTGCTTTGAGAGGCTCTAAGGGCTTCTCAGTGCGTTACATCCCTGGCTTGTT
GTCCACAACCGTTAAACCTTAAAAGCTTTAAAAGCCTTATATATTCTTTTTTTTCTTATAAAACTTAAAA
CCTTAGAGGCTATTTAAGTTGCTGATTTATATTAATTTTATTGTTCAAACATGAGAGCTTAGTACGTGAA
ACATGAGAGCTTAGTACGTTAGCCATGAGAGCTTAGTACGTTAGCCATGAGGGTTTAGTTCGTTAAACAT
GAGAGCTTAGTACGTTAAACATGAGAGCTTAGTACGTGAAACATGAGAGCTTAGTACGTACTATCAACAG
GTTGAACTGCTGATCTTCAGATCCTCTACGCCGGACGCATCGTGGCCGGATCAATTCCGTTTTCCGCTGC
ATAACCCTGCTTCGGGGTCATTATAGCGATTTTTTCGGTATATCCATCCTTTTTCGCACGATATACAGGA
TTTTGCCAAAGGGTTCGTGTAGACTTTCCTTGGTGTATCCAACGGCGTCAGCCGGGCAGGATAGGTGAAG
TAGGCCCACCCGCGAGCGGGTGTTCCTTCTTCACTGTCCCTTATTCGCACCTGGCGGTGCTCAACGGGAA
TCCTGCTCTGCGAGGCTGGCCGGCTACCGCCGGCGTAACAGATGAGGGCAAGCGGATGGCTGATGAAACC
AAGCCAACCAGGAAGGGCAGCCCACCTATCACGGAATTGATCCCCCTCGAATTGACGCGTTATGAGTAAA
CTTGGTCTGACAGTTACCAATGCTTAATCAGTGAGGCACCTATCTCAGCGATCTGTCTATTTCGTTCATC
CATAGTTGCCTGACTCCCCGTCGTGTAGATAACTACGATACGGGAGGGCTTACCATCTGGCCCCAGTGCT
GCAATGATACCGCGAGACCCACGCTCACCGGCTCCAGATTTATCAGCAATAAACCAGCCAGCCGGAAGGG
CCGAGCGCAGAAGTGGTCCTGCAACTTTATCCGCCTCCATCCAGTCTATTAATTGTTGCCGGGAAGCTAG
AGTAAGTAGTTCGCCAGTTAATAGTTTGCGCAACGTTGTTGCCATTGCTACAGGCATCGTGGTGTCACGC
TCGTCGTTTGGTATGGCTTCATTCAGCTCCGGTTCCCAACGATCAAGGCTAGTTACATGATCCCCCATGT
TGTGCAAAAAAGCGGTTAGCTCCTTCGGTCCTCCGATCGTTGTCAGAAGTAAGTTGGCCGCAGTGTTATC
ACTCATGGTTATGGCAGCACTGCATAATTCTCTTACTGTCATGCCATCCGTAAGATGCTTTTCTGTGACT
GGTGAGTACTCAACCAAGTCATTCTGAGAATAGTGTATGCGGCGACCGAGTTGCTCTTGCCCGGCGTCAA
TACGGGATAATACCGCGCCACATAGCAGAACTTTAAAAGTGCTCATCATTGGAAAACGTTCTTCGGGGCG
AAAACTCTCAAGGATCTTACCGCTGTTGAGATCCAGTTCGATGTAACCCACTCGTGCACCCAACTGATCT
TCAGCATCTTTTACTTTCACCAGCGTTTCTGGGTGAGCAAAAACAGGAAGGCAAAATGCCGCAAAAAAGG
GAATAAGGGCGACACGGAAATGTTGAATACTCATACTCTTCCTTTTTCAATCATGGCCGCGGGATTAAAA
GTCGGGGATTGGTGAACAAAAAGGTGTTTCTCTCTTTAAGAGAAATATCGTTTTGCTAAACAGTTGATAT
TGAGGTATCATTTTATCGTAAAAGACATTTTTGCTCAACAATTGCTTGACGGAAATCAACAAATTTTAGC
ATTTTGTAAAAAAGTCGCTATATAATTTGGTGAATTGGAGTTATTTTCATATTTTTGCATCCCGAAGAGT
TTCTCTTAAAGAGAGAAACATCTTTTGCATACCTTTTCCGACCGAATTTTTATGTCGTAAAGAGGGGCTT
TGCAGGGGGTGGACTCAGAAAGATGAGAATAGATGACTATTGTAGTTGAAACACATAGAAAGTTGCTGAT
ATACAGACCGATACGCATATCGGGATGAACCATGAGTACGTTCTTTTCTCAAAAAACATAAATATTCGAA
AAGAGATGCAATAAATTAAGGAGAGGTTATAATGAACAAAGTAAATATAAAAGATAGTCAAAATTTTATT
ACTTCAAAATATCACATAGAAAAAATAATGAATTGCATAAGTTTAGATGAAAAAGATAACATCTTTGAAA
TAGGTGCAGGGAAAGGTCATTTTACTGCTGGATTGGTAAAGAGATGTAATTTTGTAACGGCGATAGAAAT
TGATTCTAAATTATGTGAGGTAACTCGTAATAAGCTCTTAAATTATCCTAACTATCAAATAGTAAATGAT
GATATACTGAAATTTACATTTCCTAGCCACAATCCATATAAAATATTTGGCAGCATACCTTACAACATAA
GCACAAATATAATTCGAAAAATTGTTTTTGAAAGTTCAGCCACAATAAGTTATTTAATAGTGGAATATGG
TTTTGCTAAAATGTTATTAGATACAAACAGATCACTAGCATTGCTGTTAATGGCAGAGGTAGATATTTCT
ATATTAGCAAAAATTCCTAGGTATTATTTCCATCCAAAACCTAAAGTGGATAGCACATTAATTGTATTAA
AAAGAAAGCCAGCAAAAATGGCATTTAAAGAGAGAAAAAAATATGAAACTTTTGTAATGAAATGGGTTAA
CAAAGAGTACGAAAAACTGTTTACAAAAAATCAATTTAATAAAGCTTTAAAACATGCGAGAATATATGAT
ATAAACAATATTAGTTTCGAACAATTTGTATCGCTATTTAATAGTTATAAAATATTTAACGGCTAAAAAC
AATAGGCCACATGCAACTGTAAATGTTTACGCGTCCTCGGTACCAACAAATACTTTCAGGACGATGTAAA
GTCCTGAGAAATCAAACTGAATGGATAGATAAATATTTGTCTTTTCTCATCGGATTCTTTTAATATCGCT
ACTCTCTACGTTCAACCAAAAGAAATAATGACTTACTGCTATATTTTTTGCACGTGTGGGGAAAATGTGG
GGAAAATTCAAGCAAAAGAAAAAGCTAAGTATTGAACTATCAAATACTTAGCTTTCTTTCTTGTACCCAG
ACCCCGCATTTGAAATAATTAAAGTGGGGAAAATGTGGGTAAAAAGAAAAATGCGGAAAAACGCCACAAT
TACACTGTATTTCAATATGTTATAATCCTATTAAATTTTAATCCAAGTTTAATCGAATTGCAAAATATTT
AGCAGATGTGGGGAAAATGCTGGGGAAAATATTTATATTTGCAGCAGAGTAAAATTCAACCTGAAAGTCT
ATGAAAGTAACCTTTATCATTAAAAAAGCAGCCAAACGATATGATACAGAATCCATGGCTACAATCTATG
TCCGTTTTAGAAACGGAAGGCAGTTAGACTCCGTTGCTCCTACTCAGTTAGCCATCAATCCCAATCTATG
GGATGATAAAGACGAATGTGTAAAAACGAAAGCTGTCTGCAATGAAGAAATGCGTACCCATATAAATGAA
GAGATACGCCAGTTGAAAACCTATATCGAGAAGGTATATCAACAAGAAAAGGAAGCAATAGACAAAGAAT
GGCTAAAAACAACACTTGATAAATTTTACCATCCTGAAAAATATTTTTTGCCGGAGGAAGTGGTTATCAA
GCCTACCATTGGAGAACTATTCGATGAATTTCTAAACAAGCACCCTTTGTCGGAAGTACGAAAGAAAAAT
TTCCGGGTTGTCAAAAGAGCCTTACTGCGTTATGAACTATATGTAAGGGCTACAAAGAGAGGACAAAAGG
GCTTTATCCTTGATGTGGATTTGGTAACACCTGACACGCTTCGGGATATGTGGGATTTCTTTCAGAACGA
ATACCAGTATTATGAACTTTACCCGAGCATTTATGAAGCCATTCCCGAAAAGAGGACACCACAGCCCAGA
AGCAAAAACACGCTGATAGACTGTTTTTCAAGAATACGCACATTCTTCCTGTGGTGCTTCGATAACAAAC
GCACCACAAACAGACCTTTCGACAAGTTTCCGATAGAGGAGTGTACATATGGTACACCTTATTATATAAC
ACTCGAAGAAAGGGACAGGATTTTTAATGCAGACCTTTCTGCCACCCCACAACTGGCAATACAGAGGGAT
ATATTCATATTTCAGACACTGATAGGATGCAGGGTGAGCGACCTGTACCGAATGACCAAACTAAATGTGG
TCAATGAAGCCATAGAATATATTCCCAAGAAAACCAAAGAGGGGAATCCGGTTACGGTACGTGTTCCACT
TAACGACAAAGCGAAAGAAATCCTTGAACGCTACAAAGAATATGAGGGAAAACTGTTGCCGTTCATATCC
GAGCAAAAGTACAATGATGCCATAAAAAAGATATTCAAATTAGCTGGAGTTGACCGCATCGTAACAATCT
TAGACCCGTTGACGCACAACGAAATCAAACGACCTATTTATGAAGTGGCAAGCAGCCATCTGGCAAGACG
TACGTTTATCGGCAATATCTATAAAAAAGTGAAAGACCCGAACCTTGTTTCCGCACTGTCGGGACACAAG
GAGGGAAGCAAAGCTTTCAGACGATACAGGGATATTGACGAAGAAATGAAGAAAGACCTTGTAAAACTAC
TGGACTGATAAAAGTATCAAACAGTTTCATAGATAGTTACCAATGACTATATTTGTAGAAATTATCATCA
CAATATGAGCAACAAGGAATCCAACGTAGAGAAAACGAATTTTGATGCATTCATACAAGCGGTCGGTTCG
GAAATAGAACAGGCACAAGTAGGACCAAAACGAAAAAAGGCCCCCCTTTCGGGAGGCCTCTTTTCTGGAA
TTTGGTACCGAGGAAAGCTCACTGCCCGCTTTCCAGTCGGGAAACCTGTCGTGCCAGCTGCATTAATGAA
TCGGCCAACGCGCGGGGAGAGGCGGTTT
Features (pLannotate 1.2.2; 11 found; start..end, strand, type, name):
   1407..1482    -  misc_RNA       gRNA scaffold: guide RNA scaffold for the Streptococcus pyogenes CRISPR/Cas9 system
   1642..5748    -  CDS            dCas9: catalytically dead mutant of the Cas9 endonuclease from the Streptococcus pyogenes Type II CRISPR/Cas system RNA-guided DNA-binding protein that lacks endonuclease activity due to the D10A mutation in the RuvC catalytic domain and the H840A mutation in the HNH catalytic domain
   5791..5811    -  protein_bind   lac operator (fragment): The lac repressor binds to the lac operator to inhibit transcription in E. coli. This inhibition can be relieved by adding lactose or isopropyl-β-D-thiogalactopyranoside (IPTG). lac repressor encoded by lacI
   5824..5845    -  protein_bind   lac operator (fragment): The lac repressor binds to the lac operator to inhibit transcription in E. coli. This inhibition can be relieved by adding lactose or isopropyl-β-D-thiogalactopyranoside (IPTG). lac repressor encoded by lacI
   6102..6623    +  CDS            LUCI_OPLGR (fragment): Experimental evidence at protein level: Swiss-Prot protein existence level 1. Catalytic subunit of oplophorus-luciferin 2-monooxygenase. Oxidoreductase that converts coelenterazine (the oplophorus luciferin) to coelenteramide under emission of blue light with a maximum at 454 nm. Is also active with bisdeoxycoelenterazine. From Oplophorus gracilirostris (Luminous shrimp).
   6775..7163    -  rep_origin     R6K γ ori: γ replication origin from E. coli plasmid R6K; requires the R6K initiator protein pi for replication
   7334..7443    +  oriT           oriT: incP origin of transfer
   7476..7521    +  CDS            traJ (fragment): oriT-recognizing protein; traJ
   7574..8434    -  CDS            AmpR: β-lactamase; bla; confers resistance to ampicillin, carbenicillin, and related antibiotics
   8922..9650    +  CDS            ermC': ERM_BACIU - Experimental evidence at protein level: Swiss-Prot protein existence level 1. This protein produces a dimethylation of the adenine residue at position 2085 in 23S rRNA, resulting in reduced affinity between ribosomes and macrolide-lincosamide-streptogramin B antibiotics. From Bacillus subtilis.
  11709..1003    -  CDS            lacI (across the origin): lac repressor; lacI; The lac repressor binds to the lac operator to inhibit transcription in E. coli. This inhibition can be relieved by adding lactose or isopropyl-β-D-thiogalactopyranoside (IPTG).
