>Addgene plasmid #68900 | pMM763 | analyzer sequence | sequence record 121387
TCAGCCTTGATCTGGAAGAAGCAATGAAAGCTGCTGTTAAGTCTCCGAATCAGGTATTGTTCCTGACAGG
TGTATTCCCATCCGGTAAACGCGGATACTTTGCAGTTGATCTGACTCAGGAATAAATTATAAATTAAGGT
AAGAAGATTGTAGGATAAGCTAATGAAATAGAAAAAGGATGCCGTCACACAACTTGTCGGCATTCTTTTT
TGTTTTATTAGTTGAAAATATAGTGAAAAAGTTGCCTAAATATGTATGTTAACAAATTATTTGTCGTAAC
TTTGCACTCCAAATCTGTTTTTAACATATGGCACTAGTGGTGAATGTGAAACCAGTAACGTTATACGATG
TCGCAGAGTATGCCGGTGTCTCTTATCAGACCGTTTCCCGCGTGGTGAACCAGGCCAGCCACGTTTCTGC
GAAAACGCGGGAAAAAGTGGAAGCGGCGATGGCGGAGCTGAATTACATTCCCAACCGCGTGGCACAACAA
CTGGCGGGCAAACAGTCGTTGCTGATTGGCGTTGCCACCTCCAGTCTGGCCCTGCACGCGCCGTCGCAAA
TTGTCGCGGCGATTAAATCTCGCGCCGATCAACTGGGTGCCAGCGTGGTGGTGTCGATGGTAGAACGAAG
CGGCGTCGAAGCCTGTAAAGCGGCGGTGCACAATCTTCTCGCGCAACGCGTCAGTGGGCTGATCATTAAC
TATCCGCTGGATGACCAGGATGCCATTGCTGTGGAAGCTGCCTGCACTAATGTTCCGGCGTTATTTCTTG
ATGTCTCTGACCAGACACCCATCAACAGTATTATTTTCTCCCATGAGGACGGTACGCGACTGGGCGTGGA
GCATCTGGTCGCATTGGGTCACCAGCAAATCGCGCTGTTAGCGGGCCCATTAAGTTCTGTCTCGGCGCGT
CTGCGTCTGGCTGGCTGGCATAAATATCTCACTCGCAATCAAATTCAGCCGATAGCGGAACGGGAAGGCG
ACTGGAGTGCCATGTCCGGTTTTCAACAAACCATGCAAATGCTGAATGAGGGCATCGTTCCCACTGCGAT
GCTGGTTGCCAACGATCAGATGGCGCTGGGCGCAATGCGCGCCATTACCGAGTCCGGGCTGCGCGTTGGT
GCGGATATCTCGGTAGTGGGATACGACGATACCGAGGACAGCTCATGTTATATCCCGCCGTTAACCACCA
TCAAACAGGATTTTCGCCTGCTGGGGCAAACCAGCGTGGACCGCTTGCTGCAACTCTCTCAGGGCCAGGC
GGTGAAGGGCAATCAGCTGTTGCCCGTCTCACTGGTGAAAAGAAAAACCACCCTGGCGCCCAATACGCAA
ACCGCCTCTCCCCGCGCGTTGGCCGATTCATTAATGCAGCTGGCACGACAGGTTTCCCGACTGGAAAGCG
GGCAGTGAGCTTTCCTCGGTACCAAATTCCAGAAAAGAGGCCTCCCGAAAGGGGGGCCTTTTTTCGTTTT
GGTCCTACTTGTGCCTGTTCTATTTCCGAACCGACCGCTTGTATGAATCCATCAAAATTCGTTTTCTCTA
TGTTGGATTCCTTGTTGCTCATATTGTGATGATAATTTCTACAAATATAGTCATTGGTAACTATCTATGA
AACTGTTTGATACTTTTATAGTTGATTAAACTTGTTCATGGCATTTGCCTTAATATCATCCGCTATGTCA
ATGTAGGGTTTCATAGCTTTGTAGTCGCTGTGTCCCGTCCATTTCATGACCACCTGTGCCGGGATTCCGA
GAGCCAGCGCATTGCAGATGAATGTCCTTCTTCCTGCATGGGTACTGAGCAAAGCGTATTTGGGTGTGAC
TTCATCAATACGTTCATTTCCCTTGTAGTAGGTTTCCCGTACAGGCTCGTTGATTTCTGCCAGTTCGCCC
AGCTCTTTCAGGTAATCGTTCATCTTCTGGTTGCTGATGACGGGCAGAGCCATGTAATTCTCGAAATGGA
TGTCCTTGTATTTGTCCAGTATGGCTTTGCTGTATTTGTTCAGTTCAATCGTCAGGCTGTCGGCAGTCTT
GACTGTGGTTATTTCGATGTGGTCGGACTTCACATCGCTTCTTTTCAGATTGCGAACATCCGAATACCGC
AAACTCGTAAAGCAGCAGAACAGGAAAACATCACGCACACGTTCCAGGTATTGCTTATCCTTGGGTATCT
GGTAGTCTTTCAGCTTGTTCAGTTCATCCCAAGTCAGGAAGATTACTTTTTTCGAGGTGGTTTTCAGTTT
CGGTTTGAACGTATCGTATGCAATGTTCTGATGATGTCCTTTCTTGAAGCTCCAGCGCAGGAACCATTTG
AGGAATCCCATTTGCTTGCCGATGGTGCTGTTTCTCATATCCTTGGTGTCACGCAGGAAGTTGACGTATT
CGTTCAATCCAAACTCGTTGAAATAGTTGAACGTTGCATCCTCCTTGAACTCTTTGAGGTGGTTCCTCAC
TGCTGCAAATTTTTCATAGGTGGATGCCGTCCAGTTATTCTGGTTACCGCACTCTTTTACAAACTCATCG
AACACCTCCCAAAAGCTGACAGGGGCTTCTTCCGGCTGTTCTTCGCTGGTGTCTTTCATTCTCATGTTGA
AAGCTTCCTTCAACTGTTGGGTCGTTGGCATGACCTCCTGCACCTCAAATTCCTTGAAAATATTCTGGAT
TTCGGCATAGTATTTCAGCAAGTCCGTATTGATTTCGGCTGCACTTTGCTTTAGCTTGTTGGTACATCCG
CTCTTTACCCGCTGCTTATCTGCATCCCATTTGGCTACGTCAATCCGGTAGCCCGTTGTAAACTCGATGC
GTTGGCTGGCAAAGATGACACGCATACGGATGGGTACGTTCTCTACGATTGGCACACCGTTCTTTTTCCG
GCTCTCCAATGCAAAAATGATGTTGCGCTTGATATTCATAATTGGGTGCGTTTGAAATTCTACACCCAAA
TATACACCCAATTATTGAGATAGCAAAAGACATTTAGAAACATTTACTTTTACTCTATATTGTAATTTAC
ACTTGATTATCAGTCGTTTGCAGTCTTATGATATTCTGTGAAAGTATAAGTTCGAGAGCCTGTCTCTCCG
CAAAAAACGCTGAAAATCAGCAGATTGCAAAACAAACACCCTGTTTTACACCCAAGAATGTAAAGTCGGC
TGTTTTTGTTTTATTTAAGATAATACAACCACTACATAATAAAAGAGTAGCGATATTAAAAGAATCCGAT
GAGAAAAGACTAATATTTATCTATCCATTCAGTTTGATTTTTCAGGACTTTACATCGTCCTGAAAGTATT
TGTTGGTACCGGTACCGAGGACGCGTAAACATTTACAGTTGCATGTGGCCTATTGTTTTTAGCCGTTAAA
TATTTTATAACTATTAAATAGCGATACAAATTGTTCGAAACTAATATTGTTTATATCATATATTCTCGCA
TGTTTTAAAGCTTTATTAAATTGATTTTTTGTAAACAGTTTTTCGTACTCTTTGTTAACCCATTTCATTA
CAAAAGTTTCATATTTTTTTCTCTCTTTAAATGCCATTTTTGCTGGCTTTCTTTTTAATACAATTAATGT
GCTATCCACTTTAGGTTTTGGATGGAAATAATACCTAGGAATTTTTGCTAATATAGAAATATCTACCTCT
GCCATTAACAGCAATGCTAGTGATCTGTTTGTATCTAATAACATTTTAGCAAAACCATATTCCACTATTA
AATAACTTATTGTGGCTGAACTTTCAAAAACAATTTTTCGAATTATATTTGTGCTTATGTTGTAAGGTAT
GCTGCCAAATATTTTATATGGATTGTGGCTAGGAAATGTAAATTTCAGTATATCATCATTTACTATTTGA
TAGTTAGGATAATTTAAGAGCTTATTACGAGTTACCTCACATAATTTAGAATCAATTTCTATCGCCGTTA
CAAAATTACATCTCTTTACCAATCCAGCAGTAAAATGACCTTTCCCTGCACCTATTTCAAAGATGTTATC
TTTTTCATCTAAACTTATGCAATTCATTATTTTTTCTATGTGATATTTTGAAGTAATAAAATTTTGACTA
TCTTTTATATTTACTTTGTTCATTATAACCTCTCCTTAATTTATTGCATCTCTTTTCGAATATTTATGTT
TTTTGAGAAAAGAACGTACTCATGGTTCATCCCGATATGCGTATCGGTCTGTATATCAGCAACTTTCTAT
GTGTTTCAACTACAATAGTCATCTATTCTCATCTTTCTGAGTCCACCCCCTGCAAAGCCCCTCTTTACGA
CATAAAAATTCGGTCGGAAAAGGTATGCAAAAGATGTTTCTCTCTTTAAGAGAAACTCTTCGGGATGCAA
AAATATGAAAATAACTCCAATTCACCAAATTATATAGCGACTTTTTTACAAAATGCTAAAATTTGTTGAT
TTCCGTCAAGCAATTGTTGAGCAAAAATGTCTTTTACGATAAAATGATACCTCAATATCAACTGTTTAGC
AAAACGATATTTCTCTTAAAGAGAGAAACACCTTTTTGTTCACCAATCCCCGACTTTTAATCCCGCGGCC
ATGATTGAAAAAGGAAGAGTATGAGTATTCAACATTTCCGTGTCGCCCTTATTCCCTTTTTTGCGGCATT
TTGCCTTCCTGTTTTTGCTCACCCAGAAACGCTGGTGAAAGTAAAAGATGCTGAAGATCAGTTGGGTGCA
CGAGTGGGTTACATCGAACTGGATCTCAACAGCGGTAAGATCCTTGAGAGTTTTCGCCCCGAAGAACGTT
TTCCAATGATGAGCACTTTTAAAGTTCTGCTATGTGGCGCGGTATTATCCCGTATTGACGCCGGGCAAGA
GCAACTCGGTCGCCGCATACACTATTCTCAGAATGACTTGGTTGAGTACTCACCAGTCACAGAAAAGCAT
CTTACGGATGGCATGACAGTAAGAGAATTATGCAGTGCTGCCATAACCATGAGTGATAACACTGCGGCCA
ACTTACTTCTGACAACGATCGGAGGACCGAAGGAGCTAACCGCTTTTTTGCACAACATGGGGGATCATGT
AACTCGCCTTGATCGTTGGGAACCGGAGCTGAATGAAGCCATACCAAACGACGAGCGTGACACCACGATG
CCTGTAGCAATGGCAACAACGTTGCGCAAACTATTAACTGGCGAACTACTTACTCTAGCTTCCCGGCAAC
AATTAATAGACTGGATGGAGGCGGATAAAGTTGCAGGACCACTTCTGCGCTCGGCCCTTCCGGCTGGCTG
GTTTATTGCTGATAAATCTGGAGCCGGTGAGCGTGGGTCTCGCGGTATCATTGCAGCACTGGGGCCAGAT
GGTAAGCCCTCCCGTATCGTAGTTATCTACACGACGGGGAGTCAGGCAACTATGGATGAACGAAATAGAC
AGATCGCTGAGATAGGTGCCTCACTGATTAAGCATTGGTAACTGTCAGACCAAGTTTACTCATAACGCGT
CAATTCGAGGGGGATCAATTCCGTGATAGGTGGGCTGCCCTTCCTGGTTGGCTTGGTTTCATCAGCCATC
CGCTTGCCCTCATCTGTTACGCCGGCGGTAGCCGGCCAGCCTCGCAGAGCAGGATTCCCGTTGAGCACCG
CCAGGTGCGAATAAGGGACAGTGAAGAAGGAACACCCGCTCGCGGGTGGGCCTACTTCACCTATCCTGCC
CGGCTGACGCCGTTGGATACACCAAGGAAAGTCTACACGAACCCTTTGGCAAAATCCTGTATATCGTGCG
AAAAAGGATGGATATACCGAAAAAATCGCTATAATGACCCCGAAGCAGGGTTATGCAGCGGAAAACGGAA
TTGATCCGGCCACGATGCGTCCGGCGTAGAGGATCTGAAGATCAGCAGTTCAACCTGTTGATAGTACGTA
CTAAGCTCTCATGTTTCACGTACTAAGCTCTCATGTTTAACGTACTAAGCTCTCATGTTTAACGAACTAA
ACCCTCATGGCTAACGTACTAAGCTCTCATGGCTAACGTACTAAGCTCTCATGTTTCACGTACTAAGCTC
TCATGTTTGAACAATAAAATTAATATAAATCAGCAACTTAAATAGCCTCTAAGGTTTTAAGTTTTATAAG
AAAAAAAAGAATATATAAGGCTTTTAAAGCTTTTAAGGTTTAACGGTTGTGGACAACAAGCCAGGGATGT
AACGCACTGAGAAGCCCTTAGAGCCTCTCAAAGCAATTTTGAGTGACACAGGAACACTTAACGGCTGACA
TGGGAATTCCCCTCCACCGCGGTGGGTTCCATCACTGGAAGATAGGCAATTAGTAGAAGCAATTTGATTA
GTAATCTAAAAGCACTCCGATAACGATTAGAGTGCTTTTAGATTGTTTATCATTAATTATCAAAGCAAGT
GCAGTTCATTATGCCAGGATGCGCTCGCACAGACGCCAACCCGTGACACCGTTGATGGTCACGCGGAACA
GCAGGCTGCCGTCCGGGTTAATCAGACGCTCGTCAATAATCTTATTGCCATTCCACAGGGTACCGGTGAC
GGTGATCTTTTTACCGTCAAAAACGGCAATGCCTTCATACGGACGGCCGAAATAGTCAATCATATTCGGG
GTCACACCATCAATCACCAGCGTACCGTAATGCAAGATAACCTTGAAGTGGTGATCGTCAACTGGGTAGA
CGACTTTAAAGATTTTCTCGATTTGACCCATTTGGTCACCGCTCAGGCCTTCGTACGGGATGATCACATG
AATATCAATTTTCAGACCGTTCTCGCCGGACAGAACGATGCGCTGAATCGGCGTCACGCTCACACCCAGG
TTCTGGAACAGAGAGCTTACGCCACCCTGTTCCAGGACTTGATCCAAATTATAACCCGCGGTCTGACGCC
AATCGCCAACAAAATCTTCCAGAGTAAAAACCATTTTATTCTTTTACCTTAATTCCGCAACACTATTATA
AAATATTTTTTTTAAGTACCTGAGCAACAAAAAGTTGCTCAGGATTTTGCCATGTCAGAGGATTCACTTA
ACTTAGTGTTGCAAAAAAATAATCAAACAAAACCTCATCAGGCATGGCAAAAATACAAATAAAATCCGAG
AAGCTCACTCCTTAGCACGTGGCCAGCATCTTAGCGTCGGTGGTTACAAAGAAAATTCGACAAACTGTTA
TTTTTCTATCTATTTATTTGAATTGTGAGCGGATAACAATTACCTTTGTCGGCAATTGTGAGCGGATAAC
AATTAAATAAAGATATTCTCGTCAAACAAATATAAATAATATAAACATGGATAAGAAATACTCAATAGGC
TTAGCTATCGGCACAAATAGCGTCGGATGGGCGGTGATCACTGATGAATATAAGGTTCCGTCTAAAAAGT
TCAAGGTTCTGGGAAATACAGACCGCCACAGTATCAAAAAAAATCTTATAGGGGCTCTTTTATTTGACAG
TGGAGAGACAGCGGAAGCGACTCGTCTCAAACGGACAGCTCGTAGAAGGTATACACGTCGGAAGAATCGT
ATTTGTTATCTACAGGAGATTTTTTCAAATGAGATGGCGAAAGTAGATGATAGTTTCTTTCATCGACTTG
AAGAGTCTTTTTTGGTGGAAGAAGACAAGAAGCATGAACGTCATCCTATTTTTGGAAATATAGTAGATGA
AGTTGCTTATCATGAGAAATATCCAACTATCTATCATCTGCGAAAAAAATTGGTAGATTCTACTGATAAA
GCGGATTTGCGCTTAATCTATTTGGCCTTAGCGCATATGATTAAGTTTCGTGGTCATTTTTTGATTGAGG
GAGATTTAAATCCTGATAATAGTGATGTGGACAAACTATTTATCCAGTTGGTACAAACCTACAATCAATT
ATTTGAAGAAAACCCTATTAACGCAAGTGGAGTAGATGCTAAAGCGATTCTTTCTGCACGATTGAGTAAA
TCAAGACGATTAGAAAATCTCATTGCTCAGCTCCCCGGTGAGAAGAAAAATGGCTTATTTGGGAATCTCA
TTGCTTTGTCATTGGGTTTGACCCCTAATTTTAAATCAAATTTTGATTTGGCAGAAGATGCTAAATTACA
GCTTTCAAAAGATACTTACGATGATGATTTAGATAATTTATTGGCGCAAATTGGAGATCAATATGCTGAT
TTGTTTTTGGCAGCTAAGAATTTATCAGATGCTATTTTACTTTCAGATATCCTAAGAGTAAATACTGAAA
TAACTAAGGCTCCCCTATCAGCTTCAATGATTAAACGCTACGATGAACATCATCAAGACTTGACTCTTTT
AAAAGCTTTAGTTCGACAACAACTTCCAGAAAAGTATAAAGAAATCTTTTTTGATCAATCAAAAAACGGA
TATGCAGGTTATATTGATGGGGGAGCTAGCCAAGAAGAATTTTATAAATTTATCAAACCAATTTTAGAAA
AAATGGATGGTACTGAGGAATTATTGGTGAAACTAAATCGTGAAGATTTGCTGCGCAAGCAACGGACCTT
TGACAACGGCTCTATTCCCCATCAAATTCACTTGGGTGAGCTGCATGCTATTTTGAGAAGACAAGAAGAC
TTTTATCCATTTTTAAAAGACAATCGTGAGAAGATTGAAAAAATCTTGACTTTTCGAATTCCTTATTATG
TTGGTCCATTGGCGCGTGGCAATAGTCGTTTTGCATGGATGACTCGGAAGTCTGAAGAAACAATTACCCC
ATGGAATTTTGAAGAAGTTGTCGATAAAGGTGCTTCAGCTCAATCATTTATTGAACGCATGACAAACTTT
GATAAAAATCTTCCAAATGAAAAAGTACTACCAAAACATAGTTTGCTTTATGAGTATTTTACGGTTTATA
ACGAATTGACAAAGGTCAAATATGTTACTGAAGGAATGCGAAAACCAGCATTTCTTTCAGGTGAACAGAA
GAAAGCCATTGTTGATTTACTCTTCAAAACAAATCGAAAAGTAACCGTTAAGCAATTAAAAGAAGATTAT
TTCAAAAAAATAGAATGTTTTGATAGTGTTGAAATTTCAGGAGTTGAAGATAGATTTAATGCTTCATTAG
GTACCTACCATGATTTGCTAAAAATTATTAAAGATAAAGATTTTTTGGATAATGAAGAAAATGAAGATAT
CTTAGAGGATATTGTTTTAACATTGACCTTATTTGAAGATAGGGAGATGATTGAGGAAAGACTTAAAACA
TATGCTCACCTCTTTGATGATAAGGTGATGAAACAGCTTAAACGTCGCCGTTATACTGGTTGGGGACGTT
TGTCTCGAAAATTGATTAATGGTATTAGGGATAAGCAATCTGGCAAAACAATATTAGATTTTTTGAAATC
AGATGGTTTTGCCAATCGCAATTTTATGCAGCTGATCCATGATGATAGTTTGACATTTAAAGAAGACATT
CAAAAAGCACAAGTGTCTGGACAAGGCGATAGTTTACATGAACATATTGCAAATTTAGCTGGTAGCCCTG
CTATTAAAAAAGGTATTTTACAGACTGTAAAAGTTGTTGATGAATTGGTCAAAGTAATGGGGCGGCATAA
GCCAGAAAATATCGTTATTGAAATGGCACGTGAAAATCAGACAACTCAAAAGGGCCAGAAAAATTCGCGA
GAGCGTATGAAACGAATCGAAGAAGGTATCAAAGAATTAGGAAGTCAGATTCTTAAAGAGCATCCTGTTG
AAAATACTCAATTGCAAAATGAAAAGCTCTATCTCTATTATCTCCAAAATGGAAGAGACATGTATGTGGA
CCAAGAATTAGATATTAATCGTTTAAGTGATTATGATGTCGATGCCATTGTTCCACAAAGTTTCCTTAAA
GACGATTCAATAGACAATAAGGTCTTAACGCGTTCTGATAAAAATCGTGGTAAATCGGATAACGTTCCAA
GTGAAGAAGTAGTCAAAAAGATGAAAAACTATTGGAGACAACTTCTAAACGCCAAGTTAATCACTCAACG
TAAGTTTGATAATTTAACGAAAGCTGAACGTGGAGGTTTGAGTGAACTTGATAAAGCTGGTTTTATCAAA
CGCCAATTGGTTGAAACTCGCCAAATCACTAAGCATGTGGCACAAATTTTGGATAGTCGCATGAATACTA
AATACGATGAAAATGATAAACTTATTCGAGAGGTTAAAGTGATTACCTTAAAATCTAAATTAGTTTCTGA
CTTCCGAAAAGATTTCCAATTCTATAAAGTACGTGAGATTAACAATTACCATCATGCCCATGATGCGTAT
CTAAATGCCGTCGTTGGAACTGCTTTGATTAAGAAATATCCAAAACTTGAATCGGAGTTTGTCTATGGTG
ATTATAAAGTTTATGATGTTCGTAAAATGATTGCTAAGTCTGAGCAAGAAATAGGCAAAGCAACCGCAAA
ATATTTCTTTTACTCTAATATCATGAACTTCTTCAAAACAGAAATTACACTTGCAAATGGAGAGATTCGC
AAACGCCCTCTAATCGAAACTAATGGGGAAACTGGAGAAATTGTCTGGGATAAAGGGCGAGATTTTGCCA
CAGTGCGCAAAGTATTGTCCATGCCCCAAGTCAATATTGTCAAGAAAACAGAAGTACAGACAGGCGGATT
CTCCAAGGAGTCAATTTTACCAAAAAGAAATTCGGACAAGCTTATTGCTCGTAAAAAAGACTGGGATCCA
AAAAAATATGGTGGTTTTGATAGTCCAACGGTAGCTTATTCAGTCCTAGTGGTTGCTAAGGTGGAAAAAG
GGAAATCGAAGAAGTTAAAATCCGTTAAAGAGTTACTAGGGATCACAATTATGGAAAGAAGTTCCTTTGA
AAAAAATCCGATTGACTTTTTAGAAGCTAAAGGATATAAGGAAGTTAAAAAAGACTTAATCATTAAACTA
CCTAAATATAGTCTTTTTGAGTTAGAAAACGGTCGTAAACGGATGCTGGCTAGTGCCGGAGAATTACAAA
AAGGAAATGAGCTGGCTCTGCCAAGCAAATATGTGAATTTTTTATATTTAGCTAGTCATTATGAAAAGTT
GAAGGGTAGTCCAGAAGATAACGAACAAAAACAATTGTTTGTGGAGCAGCATAAGCATTATTTAGATGAG
ATTATTGAGCAAATCAGTGAATTTTCTAAGCGTGTTATTTTAGCAGATGCCAATTTAGATAAAGTTCTTA
GTGCATATAACAAACATAGAGACAAACCAATACGTGAACAAGCAGAAAATATTATTCATTTATTTACGTT
GACGAATCTTGGAGCTCCCGCTGCTTTTAAATATTTTGATACAACAATTGATCGTAAACGATATACGTCT
ACAAAAGAAGTTTTAGATGCCACTCTTATCCATCAATCCATCACTGGTCTTTATGAAACACGCATTGATT
TGAGTCAGCTAGGAGGTGACTGAATTAATGCGGCTGCAATTTTTTTGGGCGGGGCCGCCCAAAAAAATCC
TAGCACCCTGCAGCAGTACTGCTTGACCATAAGAACAAAAAAACTTCCGATAAAGTTTGGAAGATAAAGC
TAAAAGTTCTTATCTTTGCAGTAAACAAAACCTCATCAGGCAGTTTTAGAGCTAGAAATAGCAAGTTAAA
ATAAGGCTAGTCCGTTATCAACTTGAAAAAGTGGCACCGAGTCGGTGCTTTTTTTCTAGATGATGATTAA
GGATCTTGCGTACAATTTGACGATCGTTTCACAGCATTTGTGCATTGGCTGCAACAA
Features (pLannotate 1.2.2; 11 found; start..end, strand, type, name):
    326..1408    +  CDS            lacI: lac repressor; lacI; The lac repressor binds to the lac operator to inhibit transcription in E. coli. This inhibition can be relieved by adding lactose or isopropyl-β-D-thiogalactopyranoside (IPTG).
   3355..4083    -  CDS            ermC': ERM_BACIU - Experimental evidence at protein level: Swiss-Prot protein existence level 1. This protein produces a dimethylation of the adenine residue at position 2085 in 23S rRNA, resulting in reduced affinity between ribosomes and macrolide-lincosamide-streptogramin B antibiotics. From Bacillus subtilis.
   4571..5431    +  CDS            AmpR: β-lactamase; bla; confers resistance to ampicillin, carbenicillin, and related antibiotics
   5484..5529    -  CDS            traJ (fragment): oriT-recognizing protein; traJ
   5562..5671    -  oriT           oriT: incP origin of transfer
   5842..6230    +  rep_origin     R6K γ ori: γ replication origin from E. coli plasmid R6K; requires the R6K initiator protein pi for replication
   6382..6903    -  CDS            LUCI_OPLGR (fragment): Experimental evidence at protein level: Swiss-Prot protein existence level 1. Catalytic subunit of oplophorus-luciferin 2-monooxygenase. Oxidoreductase that converts coelenterazine (the oplophorus luciferin) to coelenteramide under emission of blue light with a maximum at 454 nm. Is also active with bisdeoxycoelenterazine. From Oplophorus gracilirostris (Luminous shrimp).
   7160..7181    +  protein_bind   lac operator (fragment): The lac repressor binds to the lac operator to inhibit transcription in E. coli. This inhibition can be relieved by adding lactose or isopropyl-β-D-thiogalactopyranoside (IPTG). lac repressor encoded by lacI
   7194..7214    +  protein_bind   lac operator (fragment): The lac repressor binds to the lac operator to inhibit transcription in E. coli. This inhibition can be relieved by adding lactose or isopropyl-β-D-thiogalactopyranoside (IPTG). lac repressor encoded by lacI
   7257..11363   +  CDS            dCas9: catalytically dead mutant of the Cas9 endonuclease from the Streptococcus pyogenes Type II CRISPR/Cas system RNA-guided DNA-binding protein that lacks endonuclease activity due to the D10A mutation in the RuvC catalytic domain and the H840A mutation in the HNH catalytic domain
  11523..11598   +  misc_RNA       gRNA scaffold: guide RNA scaffold for the Streptococcus pyogenes CRISPR/Cas9 system
