[The description below was written by a language model from this plasmid's Addgene catalogue record, the feature table of its GenBank file and pLannotate feature annotations shown in this document.]
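Description:
pMM763 is an approximately 11.8 kb CRISPR interference vector built on the pNBU2 backbone for use in Bacteroides, developed in work on programming the human gut commensal Bacteroides thetaiotaomicron. In E. coli it replicates at low copy from the R6K γ origin, which depends on the pi initiator protein and therefore requires a pir-expressing host, and it is selected with ampicillin through the β-lactamase gene. An incP oriT (with an adjacent traJ fragment) allows conjugative transfer into Bacteroides, where an erm-type rRNA methylase gene provides erythromycin selection. pNBU2-type vectors are normally maintained in the recipient by integrase-mediated insertion into the chromosome. The depositor comments mention an integrase whose sequence is a known variant of the reference, but the integrase is not called in either automated feature table.

The payload has four parts. A catalytically dead S. pyogenes Cas9 (D10A/H840A, and recorded as also carrying G1104E) sits immediately downstream of two lac operator fragments, and a lacI gene supplies the repressor, so dCas9 expression is switched on by IPTG. The specific promoters are not named in the record. A short sgRNA cassette with the S. pyogenes guide scaffold directs dCas9 to the PcfiA promoter (guide designated PR1). NanoLuc, the engineered luciferase derived from the Oplophorus catalytic subunit, is described as constitutively expressed. The record does not say which promoter drives NanoLuc, but the design suggests that luminescence serves as the readout of inducible knockdown.

The two full-length sequence records show the same features in opposite orientations and differ slightly in length. The accompanying GenBank file covers only 656 bp and carries no annotations.
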