Addgene plasmid #68900: pMM763
Purpose: IPTG-inducible CRISPRi vector targeting PcfiA (PR1), constiutive NanoLuc, pNBU2 backbone, AmpR
Depositing lab: Timothy Lu & Christopher Voigt. Publication: Programming a Human Commensal Bacterium, Bacteroides thetaiotaomicron, to Sense and Respond to Stimuli in the Murine Gut Microbiota. Mimee M, Tucker AC, Voigt CA, Lu TK. Cell Syst. 2015 Jul 29;1(1):62-71. doi: 10.1016/j.cels.2015.06.001. PubMed 26918244.
Backbone
  Vector backbone: pNBU2
  Total vector size (bp): 11777
  Selectable markers: Erythromycin in Bacteroides
Growth in bacteria
  Bacterial resistance: Ampicillin, 100 μg/mL
  Growth temperature: 37°C
  Growth strain: Pir1
  Copy number: Low Copy
Gene/Insert 1
  Gene/Insert name: dCas9
  Insert size (bp): 4107
  Mutation: G1104E
Gene/Insert 2
  Gene/Insert name: LacI
  Insert size (bp): 1092
Gene/Insert 3
  Gene/Insert name: sgRNA
  Insert size (bp): 102
Gene/Insert 4
  Gene/Insert name: NanoLuc
  Insert size (bp): 516
Terms and licenses: Academic/Nonprofit Terms; Industry Terms: Not Available to Industry
Depositor comments: Please note that the Addgene verified integrase sequence differs from the depositor's reference sequence but is a known variant (NCBI WP_004291332.1).
How to cite: pMM763 was a gift from Timothy Lu & Christopher Voigt (Addgene plasmid # 68900 ; http://n2t.net/addgene:68900 ; RRID:Addgene_68900)
