LOCUS       Exported 656 bp ds-DNA linear SYN 07-JUN-2021
DEFINITION  IPTG-inducible CRISPRi vector targeting PcfiA (PR1), constiutive
            NanoLuc, pNBU2 backbone, AmpR.
ACCESSION   .
VERSION     .
KEYWORDS    pMM763
SOURCE      synthetic DNA construct
  ORGANISM  synthetic DNA construct
REFERENCE   1 (bases 1 to 656)
  AUTHORS   Mimee M, Tucker AC, Voigt CA, Lu TK
  TITLE     Programming a Human Commensal Bacterium, Bacteroides
            thetaiotaomicron, to Sense and Respond to Stimuli in the Murine Gut
            Microbiota.
  JOURNAL   Cell Syst. 2015 Jul 29;1(1):62-71. doi: 10.1016/j.cels.2015.06.001.
  PUBMED    26918244
REFERENCE   2 (bases 1 to 656)
  AUTHORS   .
  TITLE     Direct Submission
  JOURNAL   Exported Jun 7, 2021 from SnapGene Server 1.1.58
            http://www.snapgene.com
FEATURES             Location/Qualifiers
     source          1..656
                     /organism="synthetic DNA construct"
                     /mol_type="other DNA"
ORIGIN
        1 ttaaattatc aaacttacgt tgagtgatta acttggcgtt tagaagttgt ctccaatagt
       61 ttttcatctt tttgactact tcttcacttg gaacgttatc cgatttacca cgatttttat
      121 cagaacgcgt taagacctta ttgtctattg aatcgtcttt aaggaaactt tgtggaacaa
      181 tggcatcgac atcataatca cttaaacgat taatatctaa ttcttggtcc acatacatgt
      241 ctcttccatt ttggagataa tagagataga gcttttcatt ttgcaattga gtattttcaa
      301 caggatgctc tttaagaatc tgacttccta attctttgat accttcttcg attcgtttca
      361 tacgctctcg cgaatttttc tggccctttt gagttgtctg attttcacgt gccatttcaa
      421 taacgatatt ttctggctta tgccgcccca ttactttgac caattcatca acaactttta
      481 cagtctgtaa aatacctttt ttaatagcag ggctaccagc taaatttgca atatgttcat
      541 gtaaactatc gccttgtcca gacacttgtg ctttttgaat gtcttcttta aatgtcaaac
      601 tatcatcatg gatcagctgc ataaaattgc gattggcaaa accatctgat ttcaaa
//
