>Addgene plasmid #68900 | pMM763 | addgene partial sequence | sequence record 126172 | pGP704-R 5'-aacaagccagggatgtaacg-3'
TTGAGTGACACAGGAACACTTAACGGCTGACATGGGAATTCCCCTCCACCGCGGTGGGTTCCATCACTGG
AAGATAGGCAATTAGTAGAAGCAATTTGATTAGTAATCTAAAAGCACTCCGATAACGATTAGAGTGCTTT
TAGATTGTTTATCATTAATTATCAAAGCAAGTGCAGTTCATTATGCCAGGATGCGCTCGCACAGACGCCA
ACCCGTGACACCGTTGATGGTCACGCGGAACAGCAGGCTGCCGTCCGGGTTAATCAGACGCTCGTCAATA
ATCTTATTGCCATTCCACAGGGTACCGGTGACGGTGATCTTTTTACCGTCAAAAACGGCAATGCCTTCAT
ACGGACGGCCGAAATAGTCAATCATATTCGGGGTCACACCATCAATCACCAGCGTACCGTAATGCAAGAT
AACCTTGAAGTGGTGATCGTCAACTGGGTAGACGACTTTAAAGATTTTCTCGATTTGACCCATTTGGTCA
CCGCTCAGGCCTTCGTACGGGATGATCACATGAATATCAATTTTCAGACCGTTCTCGCCGGACAGAACGA
TGCGCTGAATCGGCGTCACGCTCACACCCAGGTTCTGGAACAGAGAGCTTACGCCACCCTGTTCCAGGAC
TTGATCCAAATTATAACCCGCGGTCTGACGCCAATCGCCAACAAAATCTTCCAGAGTAAAAACCATTTTA
TTCTTTTACCTTAATTCCGCAACACTATTATAAA
