>Addgene plasmid #68900 | pMM763 | addgene partial sequence | sequence record 126272 | StrepPyoCas9-5UTR-F 5'-CGGTGCCACTTTTTCAAGTTG-3'
TAGCTCTAAAACTGCCTGATGAGGTTTTGTTTACTGCAAAGATAAGAACTTTTAGCTTTATCTTCCAAAC
TTTATCGGAAGTTTTTTTGTTCTTATGGTCAAGCAGTACTGCTGCAGGGTGCTAGGATTTTTTTGGGCGG
CCCCGCCCAAAAAAATTGCAGCCGCATTAATTCAGTCACCTCCTAGCTGACTCAAATCAATGCGTGTTTC
ATAAAGACCAGTGATGGATTGATGGATAAGAGTGGCATCTAAAACTTCTTTTGTAGACGTATATCGTTTA
CGATCAATTGTTGTATCAAAATATTTAAAAGCAGCGGGAGCTCCAAGATTCGTCAACGTAAATAAATGAA
TAATATTTTCTGCTTGTTCACGTATTGGTTTGTCTCTATGTTTGTTATATGCACTAAGAACTTTATCTAA
ATTGGCATCTGCTAAAATAACACGCTTAGAAAATTCACTGATTTGCTCAATAATCTCATCTAAATAATGC
TTATGCTGCTCCACAAACAATTGTTTTTGTTCGTTATCTTCTGGACTACCCTTCAACTTTTCATAATGAC
TAGCTAAATATAAAAAATTCACATATTTGCTTGGCAGAGCCAGCTCATTTCCTTTTTGTAATTCTCCGGC
ACTAGCCAGCATCCGTTTACGACCGTTTTCTAACTCAAAAAGACTATATTTAGGTAGTTTAATGATTAAG
TCTTTTTTAACTTCCTTATATCCTTTAGCTTCTAAAAAGTCAATCGGATTTTTTTCAAAGGAACTTCTTT
CCATAATTGTGATCCCTAGTAACTCTTTAACGGA
